>Addgene plasmid #63915 | pYC34 | depositor full sequence | sequence record 106676 | pYC34 sequence 6412 bps
GACGAAAGGGCCTCGTGATACGCCTATTTTTATAGGTTAATGTCATGATAATAATGGTTTCTTAGCAGGT
TAGACTAACATGCAAAAAGTTTATATTCATTTTTGTAGTTATTCTTGTTTTCATTAGGATGATTACACAC
TGTGGATGTGGATTAATCGATCATTGTTAATTTAGTGTAGCTACTACCATTTCAAACAAAACGTAAATTC
TTGCAGTCGTACTGGATCTGTGAATCTATTAGTATATATGAATTAAAGTAGCTTGTACATATTATTCTGT
TGAATCATATCGCAGAGCATTGGTTGAAATCCAAAATATAAAAATGTAATATCACAAAAAATAATACTAA
TTCTAACATTAATGGGTCAGATTTTTAGTGAATACTTAAATTTATAATATCGTCTATTTAAGCTAGCAAA
TGGAACAACATTTAAAGTAAGAACATCATATCTACATGAAAATGTATATTTCAATCTGACTAATAACGCA
GAGCACATCTTTCAGTGATGTCTGTCACATGATCAAAAAGAATTGTATTTAAATAATTCATAATAAAAGC
TTAAAAAATTACAATAATGAAAATAAAGTAAATAATGACATGGGTAAGAGTTCCGAAATAGAATCTTAGT
GTACAAAACAAAAATTGCATCATTAGAGATCCCCACATTCAAATATGTATCCGCTCATGAGACAATAACC
CTGATAAATGCTTCAATAATATTGAAAAAGGAAGAGTATGAGTATTCAACATTTCCGTGTCGCCCTTATT
CCCTTTTTTGCGGCATTTTGCCTTCCTGTTTTTGCTCACCCAGAAACGCTGGTGAAAGTAAAAGATGCTG
AAGATCAGTTGGGTGCACGAGTGGGTTACATCGAACTGGATCTCAACAGCGGTAAGATCCTTGAGAGTTT
TCGCCCCGAAGAACGTTTTCCAATGATGAGCACTTTTAAAGTTCTGCTATGTGGCGCGGTATTATCCCGT
ATTGACGCCGGGCAAGAGCAACTCGGTCGCCGCATACACTATTCTCAGAATGACTTGGTTGAGTACTCAC
CAGTCACAGAAAAGCATCTTACGGATGGCATGACAGTAAGAGAATTATGCAGTGCTGCCATAACCATGAG
TGATAACACTGCGGCCAACTTACTTCTGACAACGATCGGAGGACCGAAGGAGCTAACCGCTTTTTTGCAC
AACATGGGGGATCATGTAACTCGCCTTGATCGTTGGGAACCGGAGCTGAATGAAGCCATACCAAACGACG
AGCGTGACACCACGATGCCTGTAGCAATGGCAACAACGTTGCGCAAACTATTAACTGGCGAACTACTTAC
TCTAGCTTCCCGGCAACAATTAATAGACTGGATGGAGGCGGATAAAGTTGCAGGACCACTTCTGCGCTCG
GCCCTTCCGGCTGGCTGGTTTATTGCTGATAAATCTGGAGCCGGTGAGCGTGGGTCTCGCGGTATCATTG
CAGCACTGGGGCCAGATGGTAAGCCCTCCCGTATCGTAGTTATCTACACGACGGGGAGTCAGGCAACTAT
GGATGAACGAAATAGACAGATCGCTGAGATAGGTGCCTCACTGATTAAGCATTGGTAACTGTCAGACCAA
GTTTACTCATATATACTTTAGATTGATTTAAAACTTCATTTTTAATTTAAAAGGATCTAGGTGAAGATCC
TTTTTGATAATCTCATGACCAAAATCCCTTAACGTGAGTTTTCGTTCCACTGAGCGTCAGACCCCGTAGA
AAAGATCAAAGGATCTTCTTGAGATCCTTTTTTTCTGCGCGTAATCTGCTGCTTGCAAACAAAAAAACCA
CCGCTACCAGCGGTGGTTTGTTTGCCGGATCAAGAGCTACCAACTCTTTTTCCGAAGGTAACTGGCTTCA
GCAGAGCGCAGATACCAAATACTGTCCTTCTAGTGTAGCCGTAGTTAGGCCACCACTTCAAGAACTCTGT
AGCACCGCCTACATACCTCGCTCTGCTAATCCTGTTACCAGTGGCTGCTGCCAGTGGCGATAAGTCGTGT
CTTACCGGGTTGGACTCAAGACGATAGTTACCGGATAAGGCGCAGCGGTCGGGCTGAACGGGGGGTTCGT
GCACACAGCCCAGCTTGGAGCGAACGACCTACACCGAACTGAGATACCTACAGCGTGAGCTATGAGAAAG
CGCCACGCTTCCCGAAGGGAGAAAGGCGGACAGGTATCCGGTAAGCGGCAGGGTCGGAACAGGAGAGCGC
ACGAGGGAGCTTCCAGGGGGAAACGCCTGGTATCTTTATAGTCCTGTCGGGTTTCGCCACCTCTGACTTG
AGCGTCGATTTTTGTGATGCTCGTCAGGGGGGCGGAGCCTATGGAAAAACGCCAGCAACGCGGCCTTTTT
ACGGTTCCTGGCCTTTTGCTGGCCTTTTGCTCACATGTTCTTTCCTGCGTTATCCCCTGATTCTGTGGAT
AACCGTATTACCGCCTTTGAGTGAGCTGATACCGCTCGCCGCAGCCGAACGACCGAGCGCAGCGAGTCAG
TGAGCGAGGAAGCGGAAGAGCGCCCAATACGCAAACCGCCTCTCCCCGCGCGTTGGCCGATTCATTAATG
CAGCTGGCACGACAGGTTTCCCGACTGGAAAGCGGGCAGTGAGCGCAACGCAATTAATGTGAGTTACCTC
ACTCATTAGGCACCCCAGGCTTTACACTTTATGCTTCCGGCTCCTATGTTGTGTGGAATTGTGAGCGGAT
AACAATTTCACACAGGAAACAGCTATGACCATGATTACGCCAAGCGCGCAATTAACCCTCACTAAAGGGA
ACAAAAGCTGGAGCTCATAGCTTCAAAATGTTTCTACTCCTTTTTTACTCTTCCAGATTTTCTCGGACTC
CGCGCATCGCCGTACCACTTCAAAACACCCAAGCACAGCATACTAAATTTCCCCTCTTTCTTCCTCTAGG
GTGTCGTTAATTACCCGTACTAAAGGTTTGGAAAAGAAAAAAGAGACCGCCTCGTTTCTTTTTCTTCGTC
GAAAAAGGCAATAAAAATTTTTATCACGTTTCTTTTTCTTGAAAATTTTTTTTTTGATTTTTTTCTCTTT
CGATGACCTCCCATTGATATTTAAGTTAATAAACGGTCTTCAATTTCTCAAGTTTCAGTTTCATTTTTCT
TGTTCTATTACAACTTTTTTTACTTCTTGCTCATTAGAAAGAAAGCATAGCAATCTAATCTAAGTTTTCT
AGAACTAGTGGATCCTAATGGTGAGCAAGGGCGAGGAGGATAACATGGCCATCATCAAGGAGTTCATGCG
CTTCAAGGTGCACATGGAGGGCTCCGTGAACGGCCACGAGTTCGAGATCGAGGGCGAGGGCGAGGGCCGC
CCCTACGAGGGCACCCAGACCGCCAAGCTGAAGGTGACCAAGGGTGGCCCCCTGCCCTTCGCCTGGGACA
TCCTGTCCCCTCAGTTCATGTACGGCTCCAAGGCCTACGTGAAGCACCCCGCCGACATCCCCGACTACTT
GAAGCTGTCCTTCCCCGAGGGCTTCAAGTGGGAGCGCGTGATGAACTTCGAGGACGGCGGCGTGGTGACC
GTGACCCAGGACTCCTCCCTGCAGGACGGCGAGTTCATCTACAAGGTGAAGCTGCGCGGCACCAACTTCC
CCTCCGACGGCCCCGTAATGCAGAAGAAGACCATGGGCTGGGAGGCCTCCTCCGAGCGGATGTACCCCGA
GGACGGCGCCCTGAAGGGCGAGATCAAGCAGAGGCTGAAGCTGAAGGACGGCGGCCACTACGACGCTGAG
GTCAAGACCACCTACAAGGCCAAGAAGCCCGTGCAGCTGCCCGGCGCCTACAACGTCAACATCAAGTTGG
ACATCACCTCCCACAACGAGGACTACACCATCGTGGAACAGTACGAACGCGCCGAGGGCCGCCACTCCAC
CGGCGGCATGGACGAGCTGTACAAGTAGAGATCCCCCGGGCTGCAGGAATTCGATATCAAGCTTATCGAT
ACCGTCGACCTCGAGAACACAACCCACAGCTACCACCATCAACAATATTTATATATATAACGTACACATA
GAAATCACACAAACAGAGTATTTATTCTTAACTACATGAACTACCATCAGACCGTCTGGGCCACTATATA
ATGTGCCATTCATAAACGTGATCACTTTACGTAGCAGGCAACCCCAGGTGAAAATTTTTCAGCGAGCTGC
CAGATTGTCAGGTGAAAAACTGAAAAAAACTTCTGGGCGATGAGCTTGTGGCGGGAAATTAAGTATATAA
AGCAGTTAGTTTCTTCTGCTTCTTGTGGTTCTGGGTATTCTTGTAATATTTGGAAGAATAGAAAATCAAG
ACTACTGCCTTTCTTTTCATATTATAGAGGAAGAAATACGCACGAACACGATATAGAGGTAAAGGTACCC
AATTCGCCCTATAGTGAGTCGTATTACGCGCGCTCACTGGCCGTCGTTTTACAACGTCGTGACTGGGAAA
ACCCTGGCGTTACCCAACTTAATCGCCTTGCAGCACATCCCCCTTTCGCCAGCTGGCGTAATAGCGAAGA
GGCCCGCACCGATCGCCCTTCCCAACAGTTGCGCAGCCTGAATGGCGAATGGCGCG
[124 nt withheld, positions 4607-4730]
C
[91 nt withheld, positions 4732-4822]
A
[49 nt withheld, positions 4824-4872]
CCTTTGACGTTGGAGTCCACGTTCTTT
[37 nt withheld, positions 4900-4936]
ACCCTATCTCGGTCTATTCTTTTGATTTATAAGGGATTTTGCCGATTTCGGCCTATTGGTTAAAAAATGA
GCTGATTTAACAAAAATTTAACGCGAATTTTAACAAAATATTAACGTTTACAATTTCCTGATGCGGTATT
TTCTCCTTACGCATCTGTGCGGTATTTCACACCGCATAGGGTAATAACTGATATAATTAAATTGAAGCTC
TAATTTGTGAGTTTAGTATACATGCATTTACTTATAATACAGTTTTTTAGTTTTGCTGGCCGCATCTTCT
CAAATATGCTTCCCAGCCTGCTTTTCTGTAACGTTCACCCTCTACCTTAGCATCCCTTCCCTTTGCAAAT
AGTCCTCTTCCAACAATAATAATGTCAGATCCTGTAGAGACCACATCATCCACGGTTCTATACTGTTGAC
CCAATGCGTCTCCCTTGTCATCTAAACCCACACCGGGTGTCATAATCAACCAATCGTAACCTTCATCTCT
TCCACCCATGTCTCTTTGAGCAATAAAGCCGATAACAAAATCTTTGTCGCTCTTCGCAATGTCAACAGTA
CCCTTAGTATATTCTCCAGTAGATAGGGAGCCCTTGCATGACAATTCTGCTAACATCAAAAGGCCTCTAG
GTTCCTTTGTTACTTCTTCTGCCGCCTGCTTCAAACCGCTAACAATACCTGGGCCCACCACACCGTGTGC
ATTCGTAATGTCTGCCCATTCTGCTATTCTGTATACACCCGCAGAGTACTGCAATTTGACTGTATTACCA
ATGTCAGCAAATTTTCTGTCTTCGAAGAGTAAAAAATTGTACTTGGCGGATAATGCCTTTAGCGGCTTAA
CTGTGCCCTCCATGGAAAAATCAGTCAAGATATCCACATGTGTTTTTAGTAAACAAATTTTGGGACCTAA
TGCTTCAACTAACTCCAGTAATTCCTTGGTGGTACGAACATCCAATGAAGCACACAAGTTTGTTTGCTTT
TCGTGCATGATATTAAATAGCTTGGCAGCAACAGGACTAGGATGAGTAGCAGCACGTTCCTTATATGTAG
CTTTCGACATGATTTATCTTCGTTTCCTGCAGGTTTTTGTTCTGTGCAGTTGGGTTAAGAATACTGGGCA
ATTTCATGTTTCTTCAACACTACATATGCGTATATATACCAATCTAAGTCTGTGCTCCTTCCTTCGTTCT
TCCTTCTGTTCGGAGATTACCGAATCAAAAAAATTTCAAAGAAACCGAAATCAAAAAAAAGAATAAAAAA
AAAATGATGAATTGAATTGAAAAGCTGTGGTATGGTGCACTCTCAGTACAATCTGCTCTGATGCCGCATA
GTTAAGCCAGCCCCGACACCCGCCAACACCCGCTGACGCGCCCTGACGGGCTTGTCTGCTCCCGGCATCC
GCTTACAGACAAGCTGTGACCGTCTCCGGGAGGTGCATGTGTCAGAGGTTTTCACCGTCATCACCGAAAC
GCGCGA
Features (pLannotate 1.2.2; 20 found; start..end, strand, type, name):
    666..737     +  promoter       AmpR promoter: bla
    738..1598    +  CDS            AmpR: β-lactamase; bla; confers resistance to ampicillin, carbenicillin, and related antibiotics
   1769..2357    +  rep_origin     ori: high-copy-number ColE1/pMB1/pBR322/pUC origin of replication
   2540..2632    +  CDS            lacI (fragment): lac repressor; lacI; The lac repressor binds to the lac operator to inhibit transcription in E. coli. This inhibition can be relieved by adding lactose or isopropyl-β-D-thiogalactopyranoside (IPTG).
   2645..2666    +  protein_bind   CAP binding site: CAP binding activates transcription in the presence of cAMP. E. coli catabolite activator protein
   2681..2711    +  promoter       lac promoter: promoter for the E. coli lac operon
   2719..2735    +  protein_bind   lac operator: The lac repressor binds to the lac operator to inhibit transcription in E. coli. This inhibition can be relieved by adding lactose or isopropyl-β-D-thiogalactopyranoside (IPTG). lac repressor encoded by lacI
   2780..2798    +  promoter       T3 promoter: promoter for bacteriophage T3 RNA polymerase
   2816..3214    +  promoter       TEF1 promoter: S. cerevisiae TEF1; promoter for EF-1α
   3218..3235    +  misc_feature   MCS (fragment): pBluescript multiple cloning site
   3238..3948    +  CDS            mCherry: monomeric derivative of DsRed fluorescent protein (Shaner et al., 2004) mammalian codon-optimized
   3950..4005    +  misc_feature   MCS (fragment): pBluescript multiple cloning site
   4418..4436    -  promoter       T7 promoter: promoter for bacteriophage T7 RNA polymerase
   4444..4599    +  CDS            lacZα (fragment): LacZα fragment of β-galactosidase; lacZ fragment
   4607..5062    +  rep_origin     f1 ori (sequence partly withheld): f1 bacteriophage origin of replication; arrow indicates direction of (+) strand synthesis
   5063..5114    -  misc_feature   bom (fragment): basis of mobility region from pBR322
   5193..5996    -  CDS            URA3: orotidine-5'-phosphate decarboxylase, required for uracil biosynthesis; S. cerevisiae URA3; yeast auxotrophic marker, counterselectable with 5-fluoroorotic acid (5-FOA)
   5997..6212    -  promoter       URA3 promoter: S. cerevisiae URA3
   6227..6276    -  misc_feature   bom (fragment): basis of mobility region from pBR322
   6378..1       -  CDS            rop (fragment) (across the origin): Rop protein, which maintains plasmids at low copy number; rop
