[The description below was written by a language model from this plasmid's Addgene catalogue record and pLannotate feature annotations shown in this document.]
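Description:
pYC34 is an empty yeast expression backbone designed as a recipient vector for building overexpressed, mCherry-tagged fusion proteins. The associated publication places it in a vector series for C-terminal fusions with fluorescent proteins and epitope tags in Candida glabrata. It derives from pYC12, into which an mCherry cassette was cloned as a BamHI/BglII fragment, giving a plasmid of 6,412 bp in the deposited sequence. In E. coli it is maintained through a high-copy ColE1/pUC-type origin and selected with ampicillin via the bla gene. In yeast, selection relies on the S. cerevisiae URA3 marker under its own promoter, which complements uracil auxotrophy and can be counterselected with 5-FOA. The feature table does not annotate a yeast replication origin or centromere, so the mode of maintenance in yeast cannot be determined from this record.

The expression unit consists of the S. cerevisiae TEF1 promoter, a strong constitutive promoter, followed by a short fragment of pBluescript polylinker, then the mCherry coding sequence and a further polylinker fragment. An open reading frame inserted by restriction cloning into the sites between the promoter and mCherry, in frame and without a stop codon, would be expressed as a fusion carrying the red fluorescent protein at its C-terminus. This allows protein localisation or abundance to be followed by fluorescence. No transcription terminator is annotated downstream of mCherry, although an unannotated stretch lies there. Other features are pBluescript-type remnants: lac promoter and operator elements, a lacZα fragment, flanking T3 and T7 promoters, an f1 origin for single-stranded DNA production, and small lacI, bom and rop fragments with no evident functional role here.
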