Addgene plasmid #63915: pYC34
Purpose: (Empty Backbone) Recipient overexpressing vector to construct mCherry tagged fusions
Depositing lab: Irene Castano Navarro. Depositing organization: Instituto Potosino de Investigacion Cientifica y Tecnologica. Publication: Expression vectors for C-terminal fusions with fluorescent proteins and epitope tags in Candida glabrata. Yanez-Carrillo P, Orta-Zavalza E, Gutierrez-Escobedo G, Patron-Soberano A, De Las Penas A, Castano I. Fungal Genet Biol. 2015 May 15. pii: S1087-1845(15)00087-0. doi: 10.1016/j.fgb.2015.04.020. PubMed 25986172.
Backbone
  Vector backbone: pYC12
  Backbone size (bp): 5693
  Modifications to backbone: Digested and clonning of mCherry casete as BamHI/BglII fragment
  Vector type: Yeast Expression
  Promoter: TEF1 (Saccharomyces cerevisiae)
  Selectable markers: URA3
  Tag / fusion protein: mCherry
Growth in bacteria
  Bacterial resistance: Ampicillin, 100 μg/mL
  Growth temperature: 30°C
  Growth strain: DH10B
  Copy number: High Copy
Gene/Insert
  Cloning method: Restriction Enzyme
Terms and licenses: Academic/Nonprofit Terms; Industry Terms: Not Available to Industry
How to cite: pYC34 was a gift from Irene Castano Navarro (Addgene plasmid # 63915 ; http://n2t.net/addgene:63915 ; RRID:Addgene_63915)
