>Addgene plasmid #63915 | pYC34 | addgene partial sequence | sequence record 110452 | M13pUC-Rev 5'-AGCGGATAACAATTTCACACAGG-3'
TTAACCCTCACTAAAGGGAACAAAAGCTGGAGCTCATAGCTTCAAAATGTTTCTACTCCTTTTTTACTCT
TCCAGATTTTCTCGGACTCCGCGCATCGCCGTACCACTTCAAAACACCCAAGCACAGCATACTAAATTTC
CCCTCTTTCTTCCTCTAGGGTGTCGTTAATTACCCGTACTAAAGGTTTGGAAAAGAAAAAAGAGACCGCC
TCGTTTCTTTTTCTTCGTCGAAAAAGGCAATAAAAATTTTTATCACGTTTCTTTTTCTTGAAAATTTTTT
TTTTGATTTTTTTCTCTTTCGATGACCTCCCATTGATATTTAAGTTAATAAACGGTCTTCAATTTCTCAA
GTTTCAGTTTCATTTTTCTTGTTCTATTACAACTTTTTTTACTTCTTGCTCATTAGAAAGAAAGCATAGC
AATCTAATCTAAGTTTTCTAGAACTAGTGGATCCTAATGGTGAGCAAGGGCGAGGAGGATAACATGGCCA
TCATCAAGGAGTTCATGCGCTTCAAGGTGCACATGGAGGGCTCCGTGAACGGCCACGAGTTCGAGATCGA
GGGCGAGGGCGAGGGCCGCCCCTACGAGGGCACCCAGACCGCCAAGCTGAAGGTGACCAAGGGTGGCCCC
CTGCCCTTCGCCTGGGACATCCTGTCCCCTCAGTTCATGTACGGCTCCAAGGCCTACGTGAAGCACCCCG
CCGACATCCCCGACTACTTGAAGCTGTCCTTCCCCGAGGGCTTCAAGTGGGAGCGCGTGATGAACTTCGA
GGACGGCGGCGTGGTGACCGTGACCCAGGACTCC
