>Addgene plasmid #63915 | pYC34 | addgene partial sequence | sequence record 110647 | M13pUC-Fwd 5'-CCCAGTCACGACGTTGTAAAACG-3'
GACTCACTATAGGGCGAATTGGGTACCTTTACCTCTATATCGTGTTCGTGCGTATTTCTTCCTCTATAAT
ATGAAAAGAAAGGCAGTAGTCTTGATTTTCTATTCTTCCAAATATTACAAGAATACCCAGAACCACAAGA
AGCAGAAGAAACTAACTGCTTTATATACTTAATTTCCCGCCACAAGCTCATCGCCCAGAAGTTTTTTTCA
GTTTTTCACCTGACAATCTGGCAGCTCGCTGAAAAATTTTCACCTGGGGTTGCCTGCTACGTAAAGTGAT
CACGTTTATGAATGGCACATTATATAGTGGCCCAGACGGTCTGATGGTAGTTCATGTAGTTAAGAATAAA
TACTCTGTTTGTGTGATTTCTATGTGTACGTTATATATATAAATATTGTTGATGGTGGTAGCTGTGGGTT
GTGTTCTCGAGGTCGACGGTATCGATAAGCTTGATATCGAATTCCTGCAGCCCGGGGGATCTCTACTTGT
ACAGCTCGTCCATGCCGCCGGTGGAGTGGCGGCCCTCGGCGCGTTCGTACTGTTCCACGATGGTGTAGTC
CTCGTTGTGGGAGGTGATGTCCAACTTGATGTTGACGTTGTAGGCGCCGGGCAGCTGCACGGGCTTCTTG
GCCTTGTAGGTGGTCTTGACCTCAGCGTCGTAGTGGCCGCCGTCCTTCAGCTTCAGCCTCTGCTTGATCT
CGCCCTTCAGGGCGCCGTCCTCGGGGTACATCCGCTCGGAGGAGGCCTCCCAGCCCATGGTCTTCTTCTG
CATTACGGG
